Addgene plasmid #105125: pFRETtv-2in1-NN
Purpose: (Empty Backbone) FRET/FLIM analysis in plants (stable or transient transformation)
Depositing lab: Christopher Grefen. Depositing organization: Eberhard Karls Universitaet Tuebingen. Publication: Binary 2in1 Vectors Improve in Planta (Co)localization and Dynamic Protein Interaction Studies. Hecker A, Wallmeroth N, Peter S, Blatt MR, Harter K, Grefen C. Plant Physiol. 2015 Jul;168(3):776-87. doi: 10.1104/pp.15.00533. Epub 2015 May 13. PubMed 25971551.
Backbone
  Vector backbone: pFRETtv-2in1-NN
  Vector type: Plant Expression
  Selectable markers: Basta ; lacZ
  Tag / fusion protein: mTRQ2/mVenus (N terminal on backbone)
Growth in bacteria
  Bacterial resistance: Chloramphenicol and Spectinomycin, 25 & 50 μg/mL
  Growth temperature: 37°C
  Growth strain: ccdB Survival
  Copy number: High Copy
Gene/Insert
  Gene/Insert name: None
  Tag / fusion protein: mTRQ2/mVenus (N terminal on backbone)
Terms and licenses: Academic/Nonprofit Terms; Industry Terms: Not Available to Industry
How to cite: pFRETtv-2in1-NN was a gift from Christopher Grefen (Addgene plasmid # 105125 ; http://n2t.net/addgene:105125 ; RRID:Addgene_105125)
