[The description below was written by a language model from this plasmid's Addgene catalogue record and the feature table of its GenBank file.]
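Description:
pFRETtv-2in1-NN is an empty Gateway destination vector of the binary "2in1" type, a 13.4 kb circular plasmid built for FRET/FLIM protein interaction studies in plants by stable or transient transformation. Its backbone carries a high-copy ColE1/pUC-type origin with a bom site for E. coli. It also has the pVS1 oriV with the RepA and StaA genes, which allow replication and stable maintenance in Agrobacterium. Bacterial selection is by spectinomycin (aadA). Nopaline-type left and right border repeats delimit the T-DNA. The catalogue lists Basta as the plant selectable marker, but the feature table annotates no corresponding resistance gene. It shows only an unannotated stretch ahead of a NOS terminator near the left border.

The T-DNA holds two independent expression cassettes, each driven by a CaMV 35S promoter, so that both FRET partners are delivered from one plasmid into the same cells. The first encodes mVenus (acceptor) followed by an attR1–attR4 cassette containing the chloramphenicol resistance gene and the ccdB toxin, with two Myc epitope tags downstream. The second encodes mTurquoise2 (donor) followed by an attR3–attR2 cassette carrying lac promoter/operator and lacZ-derived sequence, with three HA tags downstream. "NN" indicates that both fluorophores sit N-terminal to the inserted genes. Two genes of interest are recombined in by LR reaction. Loss of ccdB provides counter-selection at the first site, and loss of lacZ provides a colour screen at the second. Because the empty vector retains ccdB, it must be kept in a ccdB-tolerant strain under chloramphenicol plus spectinomycin. No terminators are annotated directly after either cassette.
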