LOCUS       Exported 13403 bp ds-DNA circular SYN 12-MAY-2021
DEFINITION  FRET/FLIM analysis in plants (stable or transient transformation).
ACCESSION   .
VERSION     .
KEYWORDS    pFRETtv-2in1-NN
SOURCE      synthetic DNA construct
  ORGANISM  synthetic DNA construct
REFERENCE   1 (bases 1 to 13403)
  AUTHORS   Hecker A, Wallmeroth N, Peter S, Blatt MR, Harter K, Grefen C
  TITLE     Binary 2in1 Vectors Improve in Planta (Co)localization and Dynamic
            Protein Interaction Studies.
  JOURNAL   Plant Physiol. 2015 Jul;168(3):776-87. doi: 10.1104/pp.15.00533.
            Epub 2015 May 13.
  PUBMED    25971551
REFERENCE   2 (bases 1 to 13403)
  AUTHORS   .
  TITLE     Direct Submission
  JOURNAL   Exported May 12, 2021 from SnapGene Server 1.1.58
            http://www.snapgene.com
FEATURES             Location/Qualifiers
     source          1..13403
                     /organism="synthetic DNA construct"
                     /mol_type="other DNA"
     promoter        143..487
                     /label=CaMV 35S promoter
                     /note="strong constitutive promoter from cauliflower mosaic
                     virus"
     CDS             575..1291
                     /codon_start=1
                     /product="Venus YFP with monomerizing A206K mutation (Nagai
                     et al., 2002; Kremers et al., 2006)"
                     /label=mVenus
                     /note="mammalian codon-optimized"
                     /translation="MVSKGEELFTGVVPILVELDGDVNGHKFSVSGEGEGDATYGKLTL
                     KLICTTGKLPVPWPTLVTTLGYGLQCFARYPDHMKQHDFFKSAMPEGYVQERTIFFKDD
                     GNYKTRAEVKFEGDTLVNRIELKGIDFKEDGNILGHKLEYNYNSHNVYITADKQKNGIK
                     ANFKIRHNIEDGGVQLADHYQQNTPIGDGPVLLPDNHYLSYQSKLSKDPNEKRDHMVLL
                     EFVTAAGITLGMDELYK"
     protein_bind    1310..1434
                     /gene="mutant version of attR"
                     /label=attR1
                     /bound_moiety="LR Clonase(TM)"
                     /note="recombination site for the Gateway(R) LR reaction"
     promoter        1459..1489
                     /label=lac UV5 promoter
                     /note="E. coli lac promoter with an ""up"" mutation"
     CDS             1543..2202
                     /codon_start=1
                     /gene="cat"
                     /product="chloramphenicol acetyltransferase"
                     /label=CmR
                     /note="confers resistance to chloramphenicol"
                     /translation="MEKKITGYTTVDISQWHRKEHFEAFQSVAQCTYNQTVQLDITAFL
                     KTVKKNKHKFYPAFIHILARLMNAHPEFRMAMKDGELVIWDSVHPCYTVFHEQTETFSS
                     LWSEYHDDFRQFLHIYSQDVACYGENLAYFPKGFIENMFFVSANPWVSFTSFDLNVANM
                     DNFFAPVFTMGKYYTQGDKVLMPLAIQVHHAVCDGFHVGRMLNELQQYCDEWQGGA"
     primer_bind     complement(1609..1628)
                     /label=CAT-R
                     /note="Chloramphenicol resistance gene, reverse primer"
     CDS             2544..2849
                     /codon_start=1
                     /gene="ccdB"
                     /product="CcdB, a bacterial toxin that poisons DNA gyrase"
                     /label=ccdB
                     /note="Plasmids containing the ccdB gene cannot be
                     propagated in standard E. coli strains."
                     /translation="MQFKVYTYKRESRYRLFVDVQSDIIDTPGRRMVIPLASARLLSDK
                     VSRELYPVVHIGDESWRMMTTDMASVPVSVIGEEVADLSHRENDIKNAINLMFWGI"
     primer_bind     2728..2747
                     /label=ccdB-fwd
                     /note="ccdB gene, forward primer"
     protein_bind    complement(2890..3014)
                     /gene="mutant version of attR"
                     /label=attR4
                     /bound_moiety="LR Clonase(TM)"
                     /note="recombination site for the Gateway(R) LR reaction"
     CDS             3040..3069
                     /codon_start=1
                     /product="Myc (human c-Myc proto-oncogene) epitope tag"
                     /label=Myc
                     /translation="EQKLISEEDL"
     CDS             3070..3099
                     /codon_start=1
                     /product="Myc (human c-Myc proto-oncogene) epitope tag"
                     /label=Myc
                     /translation="EQKLISEEDL"
     promoter        3440..3784
                     /label=CaMV 35S promoter
                     /note="strong constitutive promoter from cauliflower mosaic
                     virus"
     CDS             3872..4588
                     /codon_start=1
                     /product="enhanced monomeric variant of CFP (Goedhart et
                     al., 2012)"
                     /label=mTurquoise2
                     /note="mammalian codon-optimized"
                     /translation="MVSKGEELFTGVVPILVELDGDVNGHKFSVSGEGEGDATYGKLTL
                     KFICTTGKLPVPWPTLVTTLSWGVQCFARYPDHMKQHDFFKSAMPEGYVQERTIFFKDD
                     GNYKTRAEVKFEGDTLVNRIELKGIDFKEDGNILGHKLEYNYFSDNVYITADKQKNGIK
                     ANFKIRHNIEDGGVQLADHYQQNTPIGDGPVLLPDNHYLSTQSKLSKDPNEKRDHMVLL
                     EFVTAAGITLGMDELYK"
     protein_bind    4608..4731
                     /gene="mutant version of attR"
                     /label=attR3
                     /bound_moiety="LR Clonase(TM)"
                     /note="recombination site for the Gateway(R) LR reaction"
     promoter        4766..4796
                     /label=lac promoter
                     /note="promoter for the E. coli lac operon"
     protein_bind    4804..4820
                     /label=lac operator
                     /bound_moiety="lac repressor encoded by lacI"
                     /note="The lac repressor binds to the lac operator to
                     inhibit transcription in E. coli. This inhibition can be
                     relieved by adding lactose or
                     isopropyl-beta-D-thiogalactopyranoside (IPTG)."
     primer_bind     4809..4831
                     /label=M13/pUC Reverse
                     /note="In lacZ gene"
     primer_bind     4828..4844
                     /label=M13 rev
                     /note="common sequencing primer, one of multiple similar
                     variants"
     primer_bind     4828..4844
                     /label=M13 Reverse
                     /note="In lacZ gene. Also called M13-rev"
     protein_bind    complement(5105..5229)
                     /gene="mutant version of attR"
                     /label=attR2
                     /bound_moiety="LR Clonase(TM)"
                     /note="recombination site for the Gateway(R) LR reaction"
     CDS             5246..5272
                     /codon_start=1
                     /product="HA (human influenza hemagglutinin) epitope tag"
                     /label=HA
                     /translation="YPYDVPDYA"
     CDS             5276..5302
                     /codon_start=1
                     /product="HA (human influenza hemagglutinin) epitope tag"
                     /label=HA
                     /translation="YPYDVPDYA"
     CDS             5312..5338
                     /codon_start=1
                     /product="HA (human influenza hemagglutinin) epitope tag"
                     /label=HA
                     /translation="YPYDVPDYA"
     terminator      6446..6698
                     /label=NOS terminator
                     /note="nopaline synthase terminator and poly(A) signal"
     misc_feature    6803..6827
                     /label=LB T-DNA repeat
                     /note="left border repeat from nopaline C58 T-DNA"
     CDS             7348..8139
                     /codon_start=1
                     /gene="aadA"
                     /product="aminoglycoside adenylyltransferase (Murphy,
                     1985)"
                     /label=SmR
                     /note="confers resistance to spectinomycin and
                     streptomycin"
                     /translation="MGEAVIAEVSTQLSEVVGVIERHLEPTLLAVHLYGSAVDGGLKPH
                     SDIDLLVTVTVRLDETTRRALINDLLETSASPGESEILRAVEVTIVVHDDIIPWRYPAK
                     RELQFGEWQRNDILAGIFEPATIDIDLAILLTKAREHSVALVGPAAEELFDPVPEQDLF
                     EALNETLTLWNSPPDWAGDERNVVLTLSRIWYSAVTGKIAPKDVAADWAMERLPAQYQP
                     VILEARQAYLGQEEDRLASRADQLEEFVHYVKGEITKVVGK"
     rep_origin      8385..8973
                     /direction=RIGHT
                     /label=ori
                     /note="high-copy-number ColE1/pMB1/pBR322/pUC origin of
                     replication"
     primer_bind     8874..8893
                     /label=pBR322ori-F
                     /note="pBR322 origin, forward primer"
     primer_bind     9127..9144
                     /label=L4440
                     /note="L4440 vector, forward primer"
     misc_feature    9159..9299
                     /label=bom
                     /note="basis of mobility region from pBR322"
     primer_bind     complement(9225..9244)
                     /label=pRS-marker
                     /note="pRS vectors, use to sequence yeast selectable
                     marker"
     primer_bind     9385..9407
                     /label=pGEX 3'
                     /note="pGEX vectors, reverse primer"
     rep_origin      9643..9837
                     /label=pVS1 oriV
                     /note="origin of replication for the Pseudomonas plasmid
                     pVS1 (Heeb et al., 2000)"
     CDS             complement(9903..10976)
                     /codon_start=1
                     /product="replication protein from the Pseudomonas plasmid
                     pVS1 (Heeb et al., 2000)"
                     /label=pVS1 RepA
                     /translation="MSGRKPSGPVQIGAALGDDLVEKLKAAQAAQRQRIEAEARPGESW
                     QAAADRIRKESRQPPAAGAPSIRKPPKGDEQPDFFVPMLYDVGTRDSRSIMDVAVFRLS
                     KRDRRAGEVIRYELPDGHVEVSAGPAGMASVWDYDLVLMAVSHLTESMNRYREGKGDKP
                     GRVFRPHVADVLKFCRRADGGKQKDDLVETCIRLNTTHVAMQRTKKAKNGRLVTVSEGE
                     ALISRYKIVKSETGRPEYIEIELADWMYREITEGKNPDVLTVHPDYFLIDPGIGRFLYR
                     LARRAAGKAEARWLFKTIYERSGSAGEFKKFCFTVRKLIGSNDLPEYDLKEEAGQAGPI
                     LVMRYRNLIEGEASAGS"
     CDS             complement(11405..12034)
                     /codon_start=1
                     /product="stability protein from the Pseudomonas plasmid
                     pVS1 (Heeb et al., 2000)"
                     /label=pVS1 StaA
                     /translation="MKVIAVLNQKGGSGKTTIATHLARALQLAGADVLLVDSDPQGSAR
                     DWAAVREDQPLTVVGIDRPTIDRDVKAIGRRDFVVIDGAPQAADLAVSAIKAADFVLIP
                     VQPSPYDIWATADLVELVKQRIEVTDGRLQAAFVVSRAIKGTRIGGEVAEALAGYELPI
                     LESRITQRVSYPGTAAAGTTVLESEPEGDAAREVQALAAEIKSKLI"
     misc_feature    13365..13389
                     /label=RB T-DNA repeat
                     /note="right border repeat from nopaline C58 T-DNA"
ORIGIN
        1 aaactgaagg cgggaaacga caatctgatc caagctcaag ctaagctagg actagccctc
       61 tgcaggtcaa catggtggag cacgacactc tcgtctactc caagaatatc aaagatacag
      121 tctcagaaga ccagagggct attgagactt ttcaacaaag ggtaatatcg ggaaacctcc
      181 tcggattcca ttgcccagct atctgtcact tcatcgaaag gacagtagaa aaggaagatg
      241 gcttctacaa atgccatcat tgcgataaag gaaaggctat cgttcaagat gcctctaccg
      301 acagtggtcc caaagatgga cccccaccca cgaggaacat cgtggaaaaa gaagacgttc
      361 caaccacgtc ttcaaagcaa gtggattgat gtgatatctc cactgacgta agggatgacg
      421 cacaatccca ctatccttcg caagaccctt cctctatata aggaagttca tttcatttgg
      481 agaggacctc gagcgcgcgt atttttaaac aattaccaac aacaacaaca aacaacaaca
      541 acattacatt ttacattcta caactacatc tagtatggtg agcaagggcg aggagctgtt
      601 caccggggtg gtgcccatcc tggtcgagct ggacggcgac gtaaacggcc acaagttcag
      661 cgtgtccggc gagggcgagg gcgatgccac ctacggcaag ctgaccctga agctgatctg
      721 caccaccggc aagctgcccg tgccctggcc caccctcgtg accaccctgg gctacggcct
      781 gcagtgcttc gcccgctacc ccgaccacat gaagcagcac gacttcttca agtccgccat
      841 gcccgaaggc tacgtccagg agcgcaccat cttcttcaag gacgacggca actacaagac
      901 ccgcgccgag gtgaagttcg agggcgacac cctggtgaac cgcatcgagc tgaagggcat
      961 cgacttcaag gaggacggca acatcctggg gcacaagctg gagtacaact acaacagcca
     1021 caacgtctat atcaccgccg acaagcagaa gaacggcatc aaggccaact tcaagatccg
     1081 ccacaacatc gaggacggcg gcgtgcagct cgccgaccac taccagcaga acacccccat
     1141 cggcgacggc cccgtgctgc tgcccgacaa ccactacctg agctaccagt ccaagctgag
     1201 caaggatccc aacgagaagc gcgatcacat ggtcctgctg gagttcgtga ccgccgccgg
     1261 gatcactctc ggcatggacg agctgtacaa gagtaacact agtcctagaa caagtttgta
     1321 caaaaaagct gaacgagaaa cgtaaaatga tataaatatc aatatattaa attagatttt
     1381 gcataaaaaa cagactacat aatactgtaa aacacaacat atccagtcac tatggcggcc
     1441 gcattaggca ccccaggctt tacactttat gcttccggct cgtataatgt gtggattttg
     1501 agttaggatc cgtcgagatt ttcaggagct aaggaagcta aaatggagaa aaaaatcact
     1561 ggatatacca ccgttgatat atcccaatgg catcgtaaag aacattttga ggcatttcag
     1621 tcagttgctc aatgtaccta taaccagacc gttcagctgg atattacggc ctttttaaag
     1681 accgtaaaga aaaataagca caagttttat ccggccttta ttcacattct tgcccgcctg
     1741 atgaatgctc atccggaatt ccgtatggca atgaaagacg gtgagctggt gatatgggat
     1801 agtgttcacc cttgttacac cgttttccat gagcaaactg aaacgttttc atcgctctgg
     1861 agtgaatacc acgacgattt ccggcagttt ctacacatat attcgcaaga tgtggcgtgt
     1921 tacggtgaaa acctggccta tttccctaaa gggtttattg agaatatgtt tttcgtctca
     1981 gccaatccct gggtgagttt caccagtttt gatttaaacg tggccaatat ggacaacttc
     2041 ttcgcccccg ttttcaccat gggcaaatat tatacgcaag gcgacaaggt gctgatgccg
     2101 ctggcgattc aggttcatca tgccgtttgt gatggcttcc atgtcggcag aatgcttaat
     2161 gaattacaac agtactgcga tgagtggcag ggcggggcgt aaagatctgg atccggctta
     2221 ctaaaagcca gataacagta tgcgtatttg cgcgctgatt tttgcggtat aagaatatat
     2281 actgatatgt atacccgaag tatgtcaaaa agaggtatgc tatgaagcag cgtattacag
     2341 tgacagttga cagcgacagc tatcagttgc tcaaggcata tatgatgtca atatctccgg
     2401 tctggtaagc acaaccatgc agaatgaagc ccgtcgtctg cgtgccgaac gctggaaagc
     2461 ggaaaatcag gaagggatgg ctgaggtcgc ccggtttatt gaaatgaacg gctcttttgc
     2521 tgacgagaac aggggctggt gaaatgcagt ttaaggttta cacctataaa agagagagcc
     2581 gttatcgtct gtttgtggat gtacagagtg atattattga cacgcccggg cgacggatgg
     2641 tgatccccct ggccagtgca cgtctgctgt cagataaagt ctcccgtgaa ctttacccgg
     2701 tggtgcatat cggggatgaa agctggcgca tgatgaccac cgatatggcc agtgtgccgg
     2761 tctccgttat cggggaagaa gtggctgatc tcagccaccg cgaaaatgac atcaaaaacg
     2821 ccattaacct gatgttctgg ggaatataaa tgtcaggctc ccttatacac agccagtctg
     2881 caggtcgacc atagtgactg gatatgttgt gttttacagt attatgtagt ctgtttttta
     2941 tgcaaaatct aatttaatat attgatattt atatcatttt acgtttctcg ttcaactttt
     3001 ctatacaaag ttggtcaatt gttaggcggt ggatctctcg agcagaagtt gatctcagag
     3061 gaggacctcg agcagaagtt gatctcagag gaggacttat aagcggccat gctagagtcc
     3121 gcaaaaatca ccagtctctc tctacaaatc tatctctctc tatttttctc cagaataatg
     3181 tgtgagtagt tcccagataa gggaattagg gttcttatag ggtttcgctc atgtgttgag
     3241 catataagaa acccttagta tgtatttgta tttgtaaaat acttctatca ataaaatttc
     3301 taattcctaa aaccaaaatc cagtgaaggg ctcgcacgtg cggagctccg taccctctgc
     3361 aggtcaacat ggtggagcac gacactctcg tctactccaa gaatatcaaa gatacagtct
     3421 cagaagacca gagggctatt gagacttttc aacaaagggt aatatcggga aacctcctcg
     3481 gattccattg cccagctatc tgtcacttca tcgaaaggac agtagaaaag gaagatggct
     3541 tctacaaatg ccatcattgc gataaaggaa aggctatcgt tcaagatgcc tctaccgaca
     3601 gtggtcccaa agatggaccc ccacccacga ggaacatcgt ggaaaaagaa gacgttccaa
     3661 ccacgtcttc aaagcaagtg gattgatgtg atatctccac tgacgtaagg gatgacgcac
     3721 aatcccacta tccttcgcaa gacccttcct ctatataagg aagttcattt catttggaga
     3781 ggacctcgag cgcgcgtatt tttaaacaat taccaacaac aacaacaaac aacaacaaca
     3841 ttacatttta cattctacaa ctacatctag tatggtgagc aagggcgagg agctgttcac
     3901 cggggtggtg cccatcctgg tcgagctgga cggcgacgta aacggccaca agttcagcgt
     3961 gtccggcgag ggcgagggcg atgccaccta cggcaagctg accctgaagt tcatctgcac
     4021 caccggcaag ctgcccgtgc cctggcccac cctcgtgacc accctgtcct ggggcgtgca
     4081 gtgcttcgcc cgctaccccg accacatgaa gcagcacgac ttcttcaagt ccgccatgcc
     4141 cgaaggctac gtccaggagc gcaccatctt cttcaaggac gacggcaact acaagacccg
     4201 cgccgaggtg aagttcgagg gcgacaccct ggtgaaccgc atcgagctga agggcatcga
     4261 cttcaaggag gacggcaaca tcctggggca caagctggag tacaactact ttagcgacaa
     4321 cgtctatatc accgccgaca agcagaagaa cggcatcaag gccaacttca agatccgcca
     4381 caacatcgag gacggcggcg tgcagctcgc cgaccactac cagcagaaca cccccatcgg
     4441 cgacggcccc gtgctgctgc ccgacaacca ctacctgagc acccagtcca agctgagcaa
     4501 agaccccaac gagaagcgcg atcacatggt cctgctggag ttcgtgaccg ccgccgggat
     4561 cactctcggc atggacgagc tgtacaagag taacactagt caattggcaa ctttgtataa
     4621 taaagttgaa cgagaaacgt aaaatgatat aaatatcaat atattaaatt agattttgca
     4681 taaaaaacag actacataat actgtaaaac acaacatatc cagtcactat ggcggccgcg
     4741 ggctcactca ttaggcaccc caggctttac actttatgct tccggctcgt atgttgtgtg
     4801 gaattgtgag cggataacaa tttcacacag gaaacagcta tgaccatgat taccccgtcc
     4861 ctgcacgcct gtcgttcaac cctggaagat ccgcgtgtcc cgagttctaa cagtctggcc
     4921 gtcgttctgc agcgtcgcga ttgggaaaac ccgggcgtga cccaactgaa tcgtctggcg
     4981 gcccatccgc cgtttgcgtc gtggcgtaac tcagaagaag cccgtaccga ccgtccgtct
     5041 caacaactgc gctcctaaca ctataaaaag ctgatgcaga cggggctttt ttctgcaggt
     5101 cgaccatagt gactggatat gttgtgtttt acagtattat gtagtctgtt ttttatgcaa
     5161 aatctaattt aatatattga tatttatatc attttacgtt tctcgttcag ctttcttgta
     5221 caaagtggtg tctaggttac cagtataccc ttatgatgtt cctgattatg ctggttaccc
     5281 ttacgatgtt cctgattacg caggatctgt atacccttac gatgttccag attatgccta
     5341 agcggccatg ctagagtccg caaaaatcac cagtctctct ctacaaatct atctctctct
     5401 atttttctcc agaataatgt gtgagtagtt cccagataag ggaattaggg ttcttatagg
     5461 gtttcgctca tgtgttgagc atataagaaa cccttagtat gtatttgtat ttgtaaaata
     5521 cttctatcaa taaaatttct aattcctaaa accaaaatcc agtgaagggt agatcatgag
     5581 cggagaatta agggagtcac gttatgaccc ccgccgatga cgcgggacaa gccgttttac
     5641 gtttggaact gacagaaccg caacgttgaa ggagccactg agcgcgggtt tctggagttt
     5701 aatgagctaa gcacatacgt cagaaaccat tattgcgcgt tcaaaagtcg cctaaggtca
     5761 ctatcatcta gcaaatattt cttgtcaaaa atgctccact gacgttccat aaattcccct
     5821 cggtatccaa ttagagtctc atattcactc tcaactcgat cgaggggatc taccatgagt
     5881 ccagaaagga gaccagcaga tattaggaga gcaaccgaag cagatatgcc agcagtttgc
     5941 accattgtga accattacat cgagacttct acagttaatt ttaggactga acctcaagag
     6001 ccacaggaat ggacagatga tctcgtgaga ttaagggaaa gatacccttg gcttgttgct
     6061 gaggtggatg gagaagttgc aggtattgct tacgcaggac cttggaaggc tagaaacgct
     6121 tatgattgga ctgctgagtc taccgtttac gtgtcaccta gacatcaaag aaccggactt
     6181 ggttcaacct tgtatactca ccttttgaag tctcttgaag ctcagggatt caaatctgtt
     6241 gtggctgtta tcggtttgcc taatgatcca agtgtgagaa tgcatgaagc tctcggatac
     6301 gcaccaaggg gtatgttaag agctgctgga tttaaacatg gtaactggca cgatgttggt
     6361 ttctggcagt tagatttcag tttaccagtt ccaccaagac cagtgcttcc agtgaccgag
     6421 atttgacccg ggctagagtc aagcagatcg ttcaaacatt tggcaataaa gtttcttaat
     6481 attgaatcct gttgccggtc ttgcgatgat tatcatataa tttctgttga attacgttaa
     6541 gcatgtaata attaacatgt aatgcatgac gttatttatg agatgggttt ttatgattag
     6601 agtcccgcaa ttatacattt aatacgcgat agaaaacaaa atatagcgcg caaactagga
     6661 taaattatcg cgcgcggtgt catctatgtt actagatcga ccggcatgaa gctgagttaa
     6721 cgatgtaagt cctcaattcg gcgttaattc agtacattaa aaacgtccgc aatgtgttat
     6781 taagttgtct aagcgtcaat ttgtttacac cacaatatat cctgccacca gccagccaac
     6841 agctccccga ccggcagctc ggcacaaaat caccactcga tacaggcagc ccatcagtcc
     6901 gggacggcgt cagcgggaga gccgttgtaa ggcggcagac tttgctcatg ttaccgatgc
     6961 tattcggaag aacggcaact aagctgccgg gtttgaaaca cggatgatct cgcggagggt
     7021 agcatgttga ttgtaacgat gacagagcgt tgctgcctgt gatcaattcg ggcacgaacc
     7081 cagtggacat aagcctgttc ggttcgtaag ctgtaatgca agtagcgtat gcgctcacgc
     7141 aactggtcca gaaccttgac cgaacgcagc ggtggtaacg gcgcagtggc ggttttcatg
     7201 gcttgttatg actgtttttt tggggtacag tctatgcctc gggcatccaa gcagcaagcg
     7261 cgttacgccg tgggtcgatg tttgatgtta tggagcagca acgatgttac gcagcagggc
     7321 agtcgcccta aaacaaagtt aaacatcatg ggggaagcgg tgatcgccga agtatcgact
     7381 caactatcag aggtagttgg cgtcatcgag cgccatctcg aaccgacgtt gctggccgta
     7441 catttgtacg gctccgcagt ggatggcggc ctgaagccac acagtgatat tgatttgctg
     7501 gttacggtga ccgtaaggct tgatgaaaca acgcggcgag ctttgatcaa cgaccttttg
     7561 gaaacttcgg cttcccctgg agagagcgag attctccgcg ctgtagaagt caccattgtt
     7621 gtgcacgacg acatcattcc gtggcgttat ccagctaagc gcgaactgca atttggagaa
     7681 tggcagcgca atgacattct tgcaggtatc ttcgagccag ccacgatcga cattgatctg
     7741 gctatcttgc tgacaaaagc aagagaacat agcgttgcct tggtaggtcc agcggcggag
     7801 gaactctttg atccggttcc tgaacaggat ctatttgagg cgctaaatga aaccttaacg
     7861 ctatggaact cgccgcccga ctgggctggc gatgagcgaa atgtagtgct tacgttgtcc
     7921 cgcatttggt acagcgcagt aaccggcaaa atcgcgccga aggatgtcgc tgccgactgg
     7981 gcaatggagc gcctgccggc ccagtatcag cccgtcatac ttgaagctag acaggcttat
     8041 cttggacaag aagaagatcg cttggcctcg cgcgcagatc agttggaaga atttgtccac
     8101 tacgtgaaag gcgagatcac caaggtagtc ggcaaataat gtctagctag aaattcgttc
     8161 aagccgacgc cgcttcgcgg cgcggcttaa ctcaagcgtt agatgcacta agcacataat
     8221 tgctcacagc caaactatca ggtcaagtct gcttttatta tttttaagcg tgcataataa
     8281 gccctacaca aattgggaga tatatcatgc atgaccaaaa tcccttaacg tgagttttcg
     8341 ttccactgag cgtcagaccc cgtagaaaag atcaaaggat cttcttgaga tccttttttt
     8401 ctgcgcgtaa tctgctgctt gcaaacaaaa aaaccaccgc taccagcggt ggtttgtttg
     8461 ccggatcaag agctaccaac tctttttccg aaggtaactg gcttcagcag agcgcagata
     8521 ccaaatactg tccttctagt gtagccgtag ttaggccacc acttcaagaa ctctgtagca
     8581 ccgcctacat acctcgctct gctaatcctg ttaccagtgg ctgctgccag tggcgataag
     8641 tcgtgtctta ccgggttgga ctcaagacga tagttaccgg ataaggcgca gcggtcgggc
     8701 tgaacggggg gttcgtgcac acagcccagc ttggagcgaa cgacctacac cgaactgaga
     8761 tacctacagc gtgagctatg agaaagcgcc acgcttcccg aagggagaaa ggcggacagg
     8821 tatccggtaa gcggcagggt cggaacagga gagcgcacga gggagcttcc agggggaaac
     8881 gcctggtatc tttatagtcc tgtcgggttt cgccacctct gacttgagcg tcgatttttg
     8941 tgatgctcgt caggggggcg gagcctatgg aaaaacgcca gcaacgcggc ctttttacgg
     9001 ttcctggcct tttgctggcc ttttgctcac atgttctttc ctgcgttatc ccctgattct
     9061 gtggataacc gtattaccgc ctttgagtga gctgataccg ctcgccgcag ccgaacgacc
     9121 gagcgcagcg agtcagtgag cgaggaagcg gaagagcgcc tgatgcggta ttttctcctt
     9181 acgcatctgt gcggtatttc acaccgcata tggtgcactc tcagtacaat ctgctctgat
     9241 gccgcatagt taagccagta tacactccgc tatcgctacg tgactgggtc atggctgcgc
     9301 cccgacaccc gccaacaccc gctgacgcgc cctgacgggc ttgtctgctc ccggcatccg
     9361 cttacagaca agctgtgacc gtctccggga gctgcatgtg tcagaggttt tcaccgtcat
     9421 caccgaaacg cgcgaggcag ggtgccttga tgtgggcgcc ggcggtcgag tggcgacggc
     9481 gcggcttgtc cgcgccctgg tagattgcct ggccctaggc cagccatttt tgagcggcca
     9541 gcggccgcga taggccgacg cgaagcggcg gggcgtaggg agcgcagcga ccgaagggta
     9601 ggcgcttttt gcagctcttc ggctgtgcgc tggccagaca gttatgcaca ggccaggcgg
     9661 gttttaagag ttttaataag ttttaaagag ttttaggcgg aaaaatcgcc ttttttctct
     9721 tttatatcag tcacttacat gtgtgaccgg ttcccaatgt acggctttgg gttcccaatg
     9781 tacgggttcc ggttcccaat gtacggcttt gggttcccaa tgtacgtgct atccacagga
     9841 aagagacctt ttcgaccttt ttcccctgct agggcaattt gccctagcat ctgctccgta
     9901 cattaggaac cggcggatgc ttcgccctcg atcaggttgc ggtagcgcat gactaggatc
     9961 gggccagcct gccccgcctc ctccttcaaa tcgtactccg gcaggtcatt tgacccgatc
    10021 agcttgcgca cggtgaaaca gaacttcttg aactctccgg cgctgccact gcgttcgtag
    10081 atcgtcttga acaaccatct ggcttctgcc ttgcctgcgg cgcggcgtgc caggcggtag
    10141 agaaaacggc cgatgccggg atcgatcaaa aagtaatcgg ggtgaaccgt cagcacgtcc
    10201 gggttcttgc cttctgtgat ctcgcggtac atccaatcag ctagctcgat ctcgatgtac
    10261 tccggccgcc cggtttcgct ctttacgatc ttgtagcggc taatcaaggc ttcaccctcg
    10321 gataccgtca ccaggcggcc gttcttggcc ttcttcgtac gctgcatggc aacgtgcgtg
    10381 gtgtttaacc gaatgcaggt ttctaccagg tcgtctttct gctttccgcc atcggctcgc
    10441 cggcagaact tgagtacgtc cgcaacgtgt ggacggaaca cgcggccggg cttgtctccc
    10501 ttcccttccc ggtatcggtt catggattcg gttagatggg aaaccgccat cagtaccagg
    10561 tcgtaatccc acacactggc catgccggcc ggccctgcgg aaacctctac gtgcccgtct
    10621 ggaagctcgt agcggatcac ctcgccagct cgtcggtcac gcttcgacag acggaaaacg
    10681 gccacgtcca tgatgctgcg actatcgcgg gtgcccacgt catagagcat cggaacgaaa
    10741 aaatctggtt gctcgtcgcc cttgggcggc ttcctaatcg acggcgcacc ggctgccggc
    10801 ggttgccggg attctttgcg gattcgatca gcggccgctt gccacgattc accggggcgt
    10861 gcttctgcct cgatgcgttg ccgctgggcg gcctgcgcgg ccttcaactt ctccaccagg
    10921 tcatcaccca gcgccgcgcc gatttgtacc gggccggatg gtttgcgacc gctcacgccg
    10981 attcctcggg cttgggggtt ccagtgccat tgcagggccg gcagacaacc cagccgctta
    11041 cgcctggcca accgcccgtt cctccacaca tggggcattc cacggcgtcg gtgcctggtt
    11101 gttcttgatt ttccatgccg cctcctttag ccgctaaaat tcatctactc atttattcat
    11161 ttgctcattt actctggtag ctgcgcgatg tattcagata gcagctcggt aatggtcttg
    11221 ccttggcgta ccgcgtacat cttcagcttg gtgtgatcct ccgccggcaa ctgaaagttg
    11281 acccgcttca tggctggcgt gtctgccagg ctggccaacg ttgcagcctt gctgctgcgt
    11341 gcgctcggac ggccggcact tagcgtgttt gtgcttttgc tcattttctc tttacctcat
    11401 taactcaaat gagttttgat ttaatttcag cggccagcgc ctggacctcg cgggcagcgt
    11461 cgccctcggg ttctgattca agaacggttg tgccggcggc ggcagtgcct gggtagctca
    11521 cgcgctgcgt gatacgggac tcaagaatgg gcagctcgta cccggccagc gcctcggcaa
    11581 cctcaccgcc gatgcgcgtg cctttgatcg cccgcgacac gacaaaggcc gcttgtagcc
    11641 ttccatccgt gacctcaatg cgctgcttaa ccagctccac caggtcggcg gtggcccata
    11701 tgtcgtaagg gcttggctgc accggaatca gcacgaagtc ggctgccttg atcgcggaca
    11761 cagccaagtc cgccgcctgg ggcgctccgt cgatcactac gaagtcgcgc cggccgatgg
    11821 ccttcacgtc gcggtcaatc gtcgggcggt cgatgccgac aacggttagc ggttgatctt
    11881 cccgcacggc cgcccaatcg cgggcactgc cctggggatc ggaatcgact aacagaacat
    11941 cggccccggc gagttgcagg gcgcgggcta gatgggttgc gatggtcgtc ttgcctgacc
    12001 cgcctttctg gttaagtaca gcgataacct tcatgcgttc cccttgcgta tttgtttatt
    12061 tactcatcgc atcatatacg cagcgaccgc atgacgcaag ctgttttact caaatacaca
    12121 tcaccttttt agacggcggc gctcggtttc ttcagcggcc aagctggccg gccaggccgc
    12181 cagcttggca tcagacaaac cggccaggat ttcatgcagc cgcacggttg agacgtgcgc
    12241 gggcggctcg aacacgtacc cggccgcgat catctccgcc tcgatctctt cggtaatgaa
    12301 aaacggttcg tcctggccgt cctggtgcgg tttcatgctt gttcctcttg gcgttcattc
    12361 tcggcggccg ccagggcgtc ggcctcggtc aatgcgtcct cacggaaggc accgcgccgc
    12421 ctggcctcgg tgggcgtcac ttcctcgctg cgctcaagtg cgcggtacag ggtcgagcga
    12481 tgcacgccaa gcagtgcagc cgcctctttc acggtgcggc cttcctggtc gatcagctcg
    12541 cgggcgtgcg cgatctgtgc cggggtgagg gtagggcggg ggccaaactt cacgcctcgg
    12601 gccttggcgg cctcgcgccc gctccgggtg cggtcgatga ttagggaacg ctcgaactcg
    12661 gcaatgccgg cgaacacggt caacaccatg cggccggccg gcgtggtggt gtcggcccac
    12721 ggctctgcca ggctacgcag gcccgcgccg gcctcctgga tgcgctcggc aatgtccagt
    12781 aggtcgcggg tgctgcgggc caggcggtct agcctggtca ctgtcacaac gtcgccaggg
    12841 cgtaggtggt caagcatcct ggccagctcc gggcggtcgc gcctggtgcc ggtgatcttc
    12901 tcggaaaaca gcttggtgca gccggccgcg tgcagttcgg cccgttggtt ggtcaagtcc
    12961 tggtcgtcgg tgctgacgcg ggcatagccc agcaggccag cggcggcgct cttgttcatg
    13021 gcgtaatgtc tccggttcta gtcgcaagta ttctacttta tgcgactaaa acacgcgaca
    13081 agaaaacgcc aggaaaaggg cagggcggca gcctgtcgcg taacttagga cttgtgcgac
    13141 atgtcgtttt cagaagacgg ctgcactgaa cgtcagaagc cgactgcact atagcagcgg
    13201 aggggttgga tcaaagtact ttaaagtact ttaaagtact ttaaagtact ttgatcccga
    13261 ggggaaccct gtggttggca tgcacataca aatggacgaa cggataaacc ttttcacgcc
    13321 cttttaaata tccgattatt ctaataaacg ctcttttctc ttaggtttac ccgccaatat
    13381 atcctgtcaa acactgatag ttt
//
